Addgene plasmid #12574: pcDNA3 Lis1
Depositing lab: Li-Huei Tsai. Depositing organization: Harvard Medical School. Publication: Ndel1 operates in a common pathway with LIS1 and cytoplasmic dynein to regulate cortical neuronal positioning. Shu T, Ayala R, Nguyen MD, Xie Z, Gleeson JG, Tsai LH. Neuron. 2004 Oct 14. 44(2):263-77. 10.1016/j.neuron.2004.09.030 PubMed 15473966.
Backbone
  Vector backbone: pcDNA3+
  Backbone manufacturer: Invitrogen
  Backbone size w/o insert (bp): 5400
  Vector type: Mammalian Expression
  Selectable markers: Neomycin (select with G418)
Growth in bacteria
  Bacterial resistance: Ampicillin, 100 μg/mL
  Growth temperature: 37°C
  Growth strain: DH5alpha
  Copy number: High Copy
Gene/Insert
  Gene/Insert name: Lis1
  Species: M. musculus (mouse)
  Insert size (bp): 1231
  Entrez Gene: Pafah1b1 (a.k.a. LIS-1, Lis1, MMS10-U, Mdsh, Ms10u, Pafaha)
  Cloning method: Restriction Enzyme; 5′ cloning site BamHI (not destroyed); 3′ cloning site NotI (not destroyed)
  Sequencing primers: 5′ T7
Terms and licenses: Academic/Nonprofit Terms; Industry Terms: Not Available to Industry
How to cite: pcDNA3 Lis1 was a gift from Li-Huei Tsai (Addgene plasmid # 12574 ; http://n2t.net/addgene:12574 ; RRID:Addgene_12574)
