[The description below was written by a language model from this plasmid's Addgene catalogue record and pLannotate feature annotations shown in this document.]
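Description:
pcDNA3 Lis1 is a mammalian expression plasmid built on the Invitrogen pcDNA3 backbone and carrying the mouse Lis1 cDNA (Pafah1b1), cloned between BamHI and NotI sites that both remain intact. The catalogue lists the insert at about 1.2 kb in a 5.4 kb backbone, consistent with the 6,630 nt full sequence. In bacteria the plasmid is maintained at high copy from a ColE1/pUC-type origin and selected with ampicillin through the β-lactamase gene. An f1 origin is also present, which permits single-stranded DNA production.

Lis1 transcription is driven by the human cytomegalovirus immediate-early enhancer and promoter and is terminated by the bovine growth hormone polyadenylation signal. T7 and SP6 phage promoters flank the cloning region, allowing in vitro transcription and serving as sequencing primer sites. The automated annotation labels the coding sequence as a PAFAH1B1 fragment with the cat orthologue as its best match. This reflects the high conservation of LIS1 across mammals, and the catalogue gives the species as mouse. No epitope tag or reporter is annotated or listed, so the protein appears to be expressed untagged. A separate cassette, made up of the SV40 early promoter, the neomycin phosphotransferase gene and an SV40 poly(A) signal, allows G418 selection of stably transfected mammalian cells. The short HIV-1 LTR, ble, lacI and bom fragments in the feature table are probably backbone remnants or incidental similarity hits and not functional parts.

The associated publication concerns LIS1, Ndel1 and cytoplasmic dynein in cortical neuronal positioning, so the plasmid is suited to overexpressing LIS1 in transfected mammalian cells for such studies.
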