Features (pLannotate 1.2.2; 21 found; start..end, strand, type, name):
      1..380     +  enhancer       CMV enhancer: human cytomegalovirus immediate early enhancer
    381..584     +  promoter       CMV promoter: human cytomegalovirus (CMV) immediate early promoter
    580..613     +  LTR            5' LTR (truncated) (fragment): truncated 5' long terminal repeat (LTR) from HIV-1
    629..647     +  promoter       T7 promoter: promoter for bacteriophage T7 RNA polymerase
    682..1734    +  CDS            PAFAH1B1 (fragment): LIS1_FELCA - Also known as LIS1 From Felis catus (Cat) (Felis silvestris catus).
   1949..1967    -  promoter       SP6 promoter: promoter for bacteriophage SP6 RNA polymerase
   1993..2217    +  polyA_signal   bGH poly(A) signal: bovine growth hormone polyadenylation signal
   2221..2242    +  promoter       SV40 promoter (fragment): SV40 enhancer and early promoter
   2263..2691    +  rep_origin     f1 ori (sequence partly withheld): f1 bacteriophage origin of replication; arrow indicates direction of (+) strand synthesis
   2705..3034    +  promoter       SV40 promoter: SV40 enhancer and early promoter
   3101..3892    +  CDS            neo: KKA2_KLEPN - Also known as kan, nptII. Experimental evidence at protein level: Swiss-Prot protein existence level 1. Resistance to kanamycin, neomycin, paromomycin, ribostamycin, butirosin and gentamicin B. From Klebsiella pneumoniae.
   3916..4074    +  CDS            ble (fragment): BLE_KLEPN - Experimental evidence at protein level: Swiss-Prot protein existence level 1. Binding protein with a strong affinity to the bleomycin family of antibiotics. Binds to CL990; an antimitotic-antibiotic compound. From Klebsiella pneumoniae.
   4069..4190    +  polyA_signal   SV40 poly(A) signal: SV40 polyadenylation signal
   4263..4279    -  protein_bind   lac operator: The lac repressor binds to the lac operator to inhibit transcription in E. coli. This inhibition can be relieved by adding lactose or isopropyl-β-D-thiogalactopyranoside (IPTG). lac repressor encoded by lacI
   4287..4317    -  promoter       lac promoter: promoter for the E. coli lac operon
   4332..4353    -  protein_bind   CAP binding site: CAP binding activates transcription in the presence of cAMP. E. coli catabolite activator protein
   4366..4458    -  CDS            lacI (fragment): lac repressor; lacI; The lac repressor binds to the lac operator to inhibit transcription in E. coli. This inhibition can be relieved by adding lactose or isopropyl-β-D-thiogalactopyranoside (IPTG).
   4641..5229    -  rep_origin     ori: high-copy-number ColE1/pMB1/pBR322/pUC origin of replication
   5400..6260    -  CDS            AmpR: β-lactamase; bla; confers resistance to ampicillin, carbenicillin, and related antibiotics
   6261..6365    -  promoter       AmpR promoter: bla
   6424..6476    -  misc_feature   bom (fragment): basis of mobility region from pBR322
>Addgene plasmid #12574 | pcDNA3 Lis1 | addgene full sequence | sequence record 313741 | Addgene NGS Result
GACATTGATTATTGACTAGTTATTAATAGTAATCAATTACGGGGTCATTAGTTCATAGCCCATATATGGA
GTTCCGCGTTACATAACTTACGGTAAATGGCCCGCCTGGCTGACCGCCCAACGACCCCCGCCCATTGACG
TCAATAATGACGTATGTTCCCATAGTAACGCCAATAGGGACTTTCCATTGACGTCAATGGGTGGAGTATT
TACGGTAAACTGCCCACTTGGCAGTACATCAAGTGTATCATATGCCAAGTACGCCCCCTATTGACGTCAA
TGACGGTAAATGGCCCGCCTGGCATTATGCCCAGTACATGACCTTATGGGACTTTCCTACTTGGCAGTAC
ATCTACGTATTAGTCATCGCTATTACCATGGTGATGCGGTTTTGGCAGTACATCAATGGGCGTGGATAGC
GGTTTGACTCACGGGGATTTCCAAGTCTCCACCCCATTGACGTCAATGGGAGTTTGTTTTGGCACCAAAA
TCAACGGGACTTTCCAAAATGTCGTAACAACTCCGCCCCATTGACGCAAATGGGCGGTAGGCGTGTACGG
TGGGAGGTCTATATAAGCAGAGCTCTCTGGCTAACTAGAGAACCCACTGCTTACTGGCTTATCGAAATTA
ATACGACTCACTATAGGGAGACCCAAGCTTGGTACCGAGCTCGGATCCACCATGGTGCTGTCCCAGAGAC
AACGAGATGAACTAAATCGAGCTATAGCAGATTATCTTCGTTCAAATGGCTATGAAGAGGCATATTCCGT
TTTTAAAAAGGAAGCTGAACTAGATATGAATGAAGAATTAGATAAGAAGTATGCTGGTCTTTTGGAAAAA
AAATGGACATCTGTTATTAGATTACAAAAAAAGGTAATGGAATTAGAATCAAAACTAAATGAAGCAAAAG
AAGAATTTACGTCGGGTGGTCCTCTTGGTCAGAAACGGGACCCAAAAGAATGGATTCCCCGTCCACCTGA
GAAATACGCATTGAGTGGTCATAGGAGTCCAGTTACTCGAGTCATTTTCCATCCTGTGTTCAGTGTTATG
GTCTCTGCTTCAGAGGATGCTACAATTAAGGTGTGGGATTATGAGACTGGAGATTTTGAGCGAACTCTCA
AGGGCCATACAGACTCTGTACAGGACATTTCCTTTGACCACAGTGGCAAGCTTCTGGCTTCCTGTTCAGC
AGATATGACGATTAAATTATGGGATTTTCAGGGTTTTGAATGCATCAGAACCATGCACGGTCACGATCAC
AATGTCTCTTCAGTAGCCATCATGCCTAATGGAGATCATATAGTGTCTGCCTCAAGGGATAAAACTATAA
AGATGTGGGAAGTGCAAACTGGCTACTGTGTGAAGACATTCACAGGACACAGAGAATGGGTACGTATGGT
GCGGCCAAATCAGGATGGCACTCTGATAGCCAGCTGTTCCAATGACCAGACTGTGCGTGTGTGGGTTGTA
GCAACAAAGGAATGCAAGGCTGAGCTCCGAGAACATGAACATGTGGTGGAATGCATTTCCTGGGCTCCAG
AAAGTTCATATTCTTCCATCTCTGAAGCAACAGGATCTGAGACTAAAAAAAGTGGCAAGCCTGGACCTTT
CTTGCTATCTGGTTCCAGAGACAAAACTATTAAGATGTGGGACGTCAGTACTGGCATGTGCCTTATGACT
CTTGTGGGTCATGATAACTGGGTACGTGGAGTTCTGTTCCATTCTGGGGGGAAGTTTATTTTGAGTTGTG
CTGATGACAAGACCCTCCGTGTATGGGATTATAAGAACAAGCGATGCATGAAGACCCTCAATGCGCATGA
ACACTTTGTTACCTCCTTGGATTTCCATAAGACGGCACCCTATGTGGTTACTGGCAGTGTAGATCAAACA
GTAAAGGTGTGGGAGTGCCGTTGAGCGGCCGCTCGAGCATGCATCTAGAGGGCCCTATTCTATAGTGTCA
CCTAAATGCTAGAGCTCGCTGATCAGCCTCGACTGTGCCTTCTAGTTGCCAGCCATCTGTTGTTTGCCCC
TCCCCCGTGCCTTCCTTGACCCTGGAAGGTGCCACTCCCACTGTCCTTTCCTAATAAAATGAGGAAATTG
CATCGCATTGTCTGAGTAGGTGTCATTCTATTCTGGGGGGTGGGGTGGGGCAGGACAGCAAGGGGGAGGA
TTGGGAAGACAATAGCAGGCATGCTGGGGATGCGGTGGGCTCTATGGCTTCTGAGGCGGAAAGAACCAGC
TGGGGCTCTAGGGGGTATCCCC
[124 nt withheld, positions 2263-2386]
C
[91 nt withheld, positions 2388-2478]
A
[49 nt withheld, positions 2480-2528]
CCTTTGACGTTGGAGTCCACGTTCTTT
[37 nt withheld, positions 2556-2592]
ACCCTATCTCGGTCTATTCTTTTGATTTATAAGGGATTTTGCCGATTTCGGCCTATTGGTTAAAAAATGA
GCTGATTTAACAAAAATTTAACGCGAATTAATTCTGTGGAATGTGTGTCAGTTAGGGTGTGGAAAGTCCC
CAGGCTCCCCAGCAGGCAGAAGTATGCAAAGCATGCATCTCAATTAGTCAGCAACCAGGTGTGGAAAGTC
CCCAGGCTCCCCAGCAGGCAGAAGTATGCAAAGCATGCATCTCAATTAGTCAGCAACCATAGTCCCGCCC
CTAACTCCGCCCATCCCGCCCCTAACTCCGCCCAGTTCCGCCCATTCTCCGCCCCATGGCTGACTAATTT
TTTTTATTTATGCAGAGGCCGAGGCCGCCTCTGCCTCTGAGCTATTCCAGAAGTAGTGAGGAGGCTTTTT
TGGAGGCCTAGGCTTTTGCAAAAAGCTCCCGGGAGCTTGTATATCCATTTTCGGATCTGATCAAGAGACA
GGATGAGGATCGTTTCGCATGATTGAACAAGATGGATTGCACGCAGGTTCTCCGGCCGCTTGGGTGGAGA
GGCTATTCGGCTATGACTGGGCACAACAGACAATCGGCTGCTCTGATGCCGCCGTGTTCCGGCTGTCAGC
GCAGGGGCGCCCGGTTCTTTTTGTCAAGACCGACCTGTCCGGTGCCCTGAATGAACTGCAGGACGAGGCA
GCGCGGCTATCGTGGCTGGCCACGACGGGCGTTCCTTGCGCAGCTGTGCTCGACGTTGTCACTGAAGCGG
GAAGGGACTGGCTGCTATTGGGCGAAGTGCCGGGGCAGGATCTCCTGTCATCTCACCTTGCTCCTGCCGA
GAAAGTATCCATCATGGCTGATGCAATGCGGCGGCTGCATACGCTTGATCCGGCTACCTGCCCATTCGAC
CACCAAGCGAAACATCGCATCGAGCGAGCACGTACTCGGATGGAAGCCGGTCTTGTCGATCAGGATGATC
TGGACGAAGAGCATCAGGGGCTCGCGCCAGCCGAACTGTTCGCCAGGCTCAAGGCGCGCATGCCCGACGG
CGAGGATCTCGTCGTGACCCATGGCGATGCCTGCTTGCCGAATATCATGGTGGAAAATGGCCGCTTTTCT
GGATTCATCGACTGTGGCCGGCTGGGTGTGGCGGACCGCTATCAGGACATAGCGTTGGCTACCCGTGATA
TTGCTGAAGAGCTTGGCGGCGAATGGGCTGACCGCTTCCTCGTGCTTTACGGTATCGCCGCTCCCGATTC
GCAGCGCATCGCCTTCTATCGCCTTCTTGACGAGTTCTTCTGAGCGGGACTCTGGGGTTCGAAATGACCG
ACCAAGCGACGCCCAACCTGCCATCACGAGATTTCGATTCCACCGCCGCCTTCTATGAAAGGTTGGGCTT
CGGAATCGTTTTCCGGGACGCCGGCTGGATGATCCTCCAGCGCGGGGATCTCATGCTGGAGTTCTTCGCC
CACCCCAACTTGTTTATTGCAGCTTATAATGGTTACAAATAAAGCAATAGCATCACAAATTTCACAAATA
AAGCATTTTTTTCACTGCATTCTAGTTGTGGTTTGTCCAAACTCATCAATGTATCTTATCATGTCTGTAT
ACCGTCGACCTCTAGCTAGAGCTTGGCGTAATCATGGTCATAGCTGTTTCCTGTGTGAAATTGTTATCCG
CTCACAATTCCACACAACATACGAGCCGGAAGCATAAAGTGTAAAGCCTGGGGTGCCTAATGAGTGAGCT
AACTCACATTAATTGCGTTGCGCTCACTGCCCGCTTTCCAGTCGGGAAACCTGTCGTGCCAGCTGCATTA
ATGAATCGGCCAACGCGCGGGGAGAGGCGGTTTGCGTATTGGGCGCTCTTCCGCTTCCTCGCTCACTGAC
TCGCTGCGCTCGGTCGTTCGGCTGCGGCGAGCGGTATCAGCTCACTCAAAGGCGGTAATACGGTTATCCA
CAGAATCAGGGGATAACGCAGGAAAGAACATGTGAGCAAAAGGCCAGCAAAAGGCCAGGAACCGTAAAAA
GGCCGCGTTGCTGGCGTTTTTCCATAGGCTCCGCCCCCCTGACGAGCATCACAAAAATCGACGCTCAAGT
CAGAGGTGGCGAAACCCGACAGGACTATAAAGATACCAGGCGTTTCCCCCTGGAAGCTCCCTCGTGCGCT
CTCCTGTTCCGACCCTGCCGCTTACCGGATACCTGTCCGCCTTTCTCCCTTCGGGAAGCGTGGCGCTTTC
TCATAGCTCACGCTGTAGGTATCTCAGTTCGGTGTAGGTCGTTCGCTCCAAGCTGGGCTGTGTGCACGAA
CCCCCCGTTCAGCCCGACCGCTGCGCCTTATCCGGTAACTATCGTCTTGAGTCCAACCCGGTAAGACACG
ACTTATCGCCACTGGCAGCAGCCACTGGTAACAGGATTAGCAGAGCGAGGTATGTAGGCGGTGCTACAGA
GTTCTTGAAGTGGTGGCCTAACTACGGCTACACTAGAAGAACAGTATTTGGTATCTGCGCTCTGCTGAAG
CCAGTTACCTTCGGAAAAAGAGTTGGTAGCTCTTGATCCGGCAAACAAACCACCGCTGGTAGCGGTGGTT
TTTTTGTTTGCAAGCAGCAGATTACGCGCAGAAAAAAAGGATCTCAAGAAGATCCTTTGATCTTTTCTAC
GGGGTCTGACGCTCAGTGGAACGAAAACTCACGTTAAGGGATTTTGGTCATGAGATTATCAAAAAGGATC
TTCACCTAGATCCTTTTAAATTAAAAATGAAGTTTTAAATCAATCTAAAGTATATATGAGTAAACTTGGT
CTGACAGTTACCAATGCTTAATCAGTGAGGCACCTATCTCAGCGATCTGTCTATTTCGTTCATCCATAGT
TGCCTGACTCCCCGTCGTGTAGATAACTACGATACGGGAGGGCTTACCATCTGGCCCCAGTGCTGCAATG
ATACCGCGAGACCCACGCTCACCGGCTCCAGATTTATCAGCAATAAACCAGCCAGCCGGAAGGGCCGAGC
GCAGAAGTGGTCCTGCAACTTTATCCGCCTCCATCCAGTCTATTAATTGTTGCCGGGAAGCTAGAGTAAG
TAGTTCGCCAGTTAATAGTTTGCGCAACGTTGTTGCCATTGCTACAGGCATCGTGGTGTCACGCTCGTCG
TTTGGTATGGCTTCATTCAGCTCCGGTTCCCAACGATCAAGGCGAGTTACATGATCCCCCATGTTGTGCA
AAAAAGCGGTTAGCTCCTTCGGTCCTCCGATCGTTGTCAGAAGTAAGTTGGCCGCAGTGTTATCACTCAT
GGTTATGGCAGCACTGCATAATTCTCTTACTGTCATGCCATCCGTAAGATGCTTTTCTGTGACTGGTGAG
TACTCAACCAAGTCATTCTGAGAATAGTGTATGCGGCGACCGAGTTGCTCTTGCCCGGCGTCAATACGGG
ATAATACCGCGCCACATAGCAGAACTTTAAAAGTGCTCATCATTGGAAAACGTTCTTCGGGGCGAAAACT
CTCAAGGATCTTACCGCTGTTGAGATCCAGTTCGATGTAACCCACTCGTGCACCCAACTGATCTTCAGCA
TCTTTTACTTTCACCAGCGTTTCTGGGTGAGCAAAAACAGGAAGGCAAAATGCCGCAAAAAAGGGAATAA
GGGCGACACGGAAATGTTGAATACTCATACTCTTCCTTTTTCAATATTATTGAAGCATTTATCAGGGTTA
TTGTCTCATGAGCGGATACATATTTGAATGTATTTAGAAAAATAAACAAATAGGGGTTCCGCGCACATTT
CCCCGAAAAGTGCCACCTGACGTCGACGGATCGGGAGATCTCCCGATCCCCTATGGTGCACTCTCAGTAC
AATCTGCTCTGATGCCGCATAGTTAAGCCAGTATCTGCTCCCTGCTTGTGTGTTGGAGGTCGCTGAGTAG
TGCGCGAGCAAAATTTAAGCTACAACAAGGCAAGGCTTGACCGACAATTGCATGAAGAATCTGCTTAGGG
TTAGGCGTTTTGCGCTGCTTCGCGATGTACGGGCCAGATATACGCGTT
